>Addgene plasmid #172915 | pGP-20XUAS-IVS-Syn21-op1-jGCaMP7f-T2A-tdTomato-p10 | addgene full sequence | sequence record 341221 | Addgene NGS Result
GACTCAGGTGGCACTTTTCGGGGAAATGTGCGCGGAACCCCTATTTGTTTATTTTTCTAAATACATTCAA
ATATGTATCCGCTCATGAGACAATAACCCTGATAAATGCTTCAATAATATTGAAAAAGGAAGAGTATGAG
TATTCAACATTTCCGTGTCGCCCTTATTCCCTTTTTTGCGGCATTTTGCCTTCCTGTTTTTGCTCACCCA
GAAACGCTGGTGAAAGTAAAAGATGCTGAAGATCAGTTGGGTGCACGAGTGGGTTACATCGAACTGGATC
TCAACAGCGGTAAGATCCTTGAGAGTTTTCGCCCCGAAGAACGTTTTCCAATGATGAGCACTTTTAAAGT
TCTGCTATGTGGCGCGGTATTATCCCGTATTGACGCCGGGCAAGAGCAACTCGGTCGCCGCATACACTAT
TCTCAGAATGACTTGGTTGAGTACTCACCAGTCACAGAAAAGCATCTTACGGATGGCATGACAGTAAGAG
AATTATGCAGTGCTGCCATAACCATGAGTGATAACACTGCGGCCAACTTACTTCTGACAACGATCGGAGG
ACCGAAGGAGCTAACCGCTTTTTTGCACAACATGGGGGATCATGTAACTCGCCTTGATCGTTGGGAACCG
GAGCTGAATGAAGCCATACCAAACGACGAGCGTGACACCACGATGCCTGTAGCAATGGCAACAACGTTGC
GCAAACTATTAACTGGCGAACTACTTACTCTAGCTTCCCGGCAACAATTAATAGACTGGATGGAGGCGGA
TAAAGTTGCAGGACCACTTCTGCGCTCGGCCCTTCCGGCTGGCTGGTTTATTGCTGATAAATCTGGAGCC
GGTGAGCGTGGGTCTCGCGGTATCATTGCAGCACTGGGGCCAGATGGTAAGCCCTCCCGTATCGTAGTTA
TCTACACGACGGGGAGTCAGGCAACTATGGATGAACGAAATAGACAGATCGCTGAGATAGGTGCCTCACT
GATTAAGCATTGGTAACTGTCAGACCAAGTTTACTCATATATACTTTAGATTGATTTAAAACTTCATTTT
TAATTTAAAAGGATCTAGGTGAAGATCCTTTTTGATAATCTCATGACCAAAATCCCTTAACGTGAGTTTT
CGTTCCACTGAGCGTCAGACCCCGTAGAAAAGATCAAAGGATCTTCTTGAGATCCTTTTTTTCTGCGCGT
AATCTGCTGCTTGCAAACAAAAAAACCACCGCTACCAGCGGTGGTTTGTTTGCCGGATCAAGAGCTACCA
ACTCTTTTTCCGAAGGTAACTGGCTTCAGCAGAGCGCAGATACCAAATACTGTTCTTCTAGTGTAGCCGT
AGTTAGGCCACCACTTCAAGAACTCTGTAGCACCGCCTACATACCTCGCTCTGCTAATCCTGTTACCAGT
GGCTGCTGCCAGTGGCGATAAGTCGTGTCTTACCGGGTTGGACTCAAGACGATAGTTACCGGATAAGGCG
CAGCGGTCGGGCTGAACGGGGGGTTCGTGCACACAGCCCAGCTTGGAGCGAACGACCTACACCGAACTGA
GATACCTACAGCGTGAGCTATGAGAAAGCGCCACGCTTCCCGAAGGGAGAAAGGCGGACAGGTATCCGGT
AAGCGGCAGGGTCGGAACAGGAGAGCGCACGAGGGAGCTTCCAGGGGGAAACGCCTGGTATCTTTATAGT
CCTGTCGGGTTTCGCCACCTCTGACTTGAGCGTCGATTTTTGTGATGCTCGTCAGGGGGGCGGAGCCTAT
GGAAAAACGCCAGCAACGCGGCCTTTTTACGGTTCCTGGCCTTTTGCTGGCCTTTTGCTCACATGTTACC
GTCGACGATGTAGGTCACGGTCTCGAAGCCGCGGTGCGGGTGCCAGGGCGTGCCCTTGGGCTCCCCGGGC
GCGTACTCCACCTCACCCATCTGGTCCATCATGATGAACGGGTCGAGGTGGCGGTAGTTGATCCCGGCGA
ACGCGCGGCGCACCGGGAAGCCCTCGCCCTCGAAACCGCTGGGCGCGGTGGTCACGGTGAGCACGGGACG
TGCGACGGCGTCGGCGGGTGCGGATACGCGGGGCAGCGTCAGCGGGTTCTCGACGGTCACGGCGGGCATG
TCGACAAGCCGAACATATGGGCGCGCCTAGTATGTATGTAAGTTAATAAAACCCATTTTTGCGGAAAGTA
GATAAAAAAAACATTTTTTTTTTTTACTGCACTGGATATCATTGAACTTATCTGATCAGTTTTAAATTTA
CTTCGATCCAAGGGTATTTGATGTACCAGGTTCTTTCGATTACCTCTCACTCAAAATGACATTCCACTCA
AAGTCAGCGCTGTTTGCCTCCTTCTCTGTCCACAGAAATATCGCCGTCTCTTTCGCCGCTGCGTCCGCTA
TCTCTTTCGCCACCGTTTGTAGCGTTACGTAGCGTCAATGTCCGCCTTCAGTTGCATTTTGTCAGCGGTT
TCGTGACGAAGCTCCAAGCGGTTTACGCCATCAATTAAACACAAAGTGCTGTGCCAAAACTCCTCTCGCT
TCTTATTTTTGTTTGTTTTTTGAGTGATTGGGGTGGTGATTGGTTTTGGGTGGGTAAGCAGGGGAAAGTG
TGAAAAATCCCGGCAATGGGCCAAGAGGATCAGGAGCTATTAATTCGCGGAGGCAGCAAACACCCATCTG
CCGAGCATCTGAACAATGTGAGTAGTACATGTGCATACATCTTAAGTTCACTTGATCTATAGGAACTGCG
ATTGCAACATCAAATTGTCTGCGGCGTGAGAACTGCGACCCACAAAAATCCCAAACCGCAATTGCACAAA
CAAATAGTGACACGAAACAGATTATTCTGGTAGCTGTTCTCGCTATATAAGACAATTTTTGAGATCATAT
CATGATCAAGACATCTAAAGGCATTCATTTTCGACTATATTCTTTTTTACAAAAAATATAACAACCAGAT
ATTTTAAGCTGATCCTAGATGCACAAAAAATAAATAAAAGTATAAACCTACTTCGTAGGATACTTCGGGG
TACTTTTTGTTCGGGGTTAGATGAGCATAACGCTTGTAGTTGATATTTGAGATCCCCTATCATTGCAGGG
TGACAGCGGAGCGGCTTCGCAGAGCTGCATTAACCAGGGCTTCGGGCAGGCCAAAAACTACGGCACGCTC
CGGCCACCCAGTCCGCCGGAGGACTCCGGTTCAGGGAGCGGCCAACTAGCCGAGAACCTCACCTATGCCT
GGCACAATATGGACATCTTTGGGGCGGTCAATCAGCCGGGCTCCGGATGGCGGCAGCTGGTCAACCGGAC
ACGCGGACTATTCTGCAACGAGCGACACATACCGGCGCCCAGGAAACATTTGCTCAAGAACGGTGAGTTT
CTATTCGCAGTCGGCTGATCTGTGTGAAATCTTAATAAAGGGTCCAATTACCAATTTGAAACTCAGTTTG
CGGCGTGGCCTATCCGGGCGAACTTTTGGCCGTGATGGGCAGTTCCGGTGCCGGAAAGACGACCCTGCTG
AATGCCCTTGCCTTTCGATCGCCGCAGGGCATCCAAGTATCGCCATCCGGGATGCGACTGCTCAATGGCC
AACCTGTGGACGCCAAGGAGATGCAGGCCAGGTGCGCCTATGTCCAGCAGGATGACCTCTTTATCGGCTC
CCTAACGGCCAGGGAACACCTGATTTTCCAAGCCATGGTGCGGATGCCACGACATCTGACCTATCGGCAG
CGAGTGGCCCGCGTGGATCAGGTGATCCAGGAGCTTTCGCTCAGCAAATGTCAGCACACGATCATCGGTG
TGCCCGGCAGGGTGAAAGGTCTGTCCGGCGGAGAAAGGAAGCGTCTGGCATTCGCCTCCGAGGCTCTAAC
CGATCCGCCGCTTCTGATCTGCGATGAGCCCACCTCCGGACTGGACTCCTTTACCGCCCACAGCGTCGTC
CAGGTGCTGAAGAAGCTGTCGCAGAAGGGCAAGACCGTCATCCTGACCATTCATCAGCCGTCTTCCGAGC
TGTTTGAGCTCTTTGACAAGATCCTTCTGATGGCCGAGGGCAGGGTAGCTTTCTTGGGCACTCCCAGCGA
AGCCGTCGACTTCTTTTCCTAGTGAGTTCGATGTGTTTATTAAGGGTATCTAGTATTACATAACATCTCA
ACTCCTATCCAGCGTGGGTGCCCAGTGTCCTACCAACTACAATCCGGCGGACTTTTACGTACAGGTGTTG
GCCGTTGTGCCCGGACGGGAGATCGAGTCCCGTGATCGGATCGCCAAGATATGCGACAATTTTGCCATTA
GCAAAGTAGCCCGGGATATGGAGCAGTTGTTGGCCACCAAAAATCTGGAGAAGCCACTGGAGCAGCCGGA
GAATGGGTACACCTACAAGGCCACCTGGTTCATGCAGTTCCGGGCGGTCCTGTGGCGATCCTGGCTGTCG
GTGCTCAAGGAACCACTCCTCGTAAAAGTGCGACTTATTCAGACAACGGTGAGTGGTTCCAGTGGAAACA
AATGATATAACGCTTACAATTCTTGGAAACAAATTCGCTAGATTTTAGATAGAATTGCCTGATTCCACAC
CCTTCTTAGTTTTTTTCAATGAGATGTATAGTTTATAGTTTTGCAGAAGATAAATAAATTTCATTTAACT
CGCGAATATTAATGAGATGCGAGTAACATTTTAATTTGCAGATGGTTGCCATCTTGATTGGCCTCATCTT
TTTGGGCCAACAACTCACGCAAGTGGGTGTGATGAATATCAACGGAGCCATCTTCCTCTTCCTGACCAAC
ATGACCTTTCAAAACGTCTTTGCCACGATAAATGTAAGTCATGTTTAGAATACATTTGCATTTCAATAAT
TTACTAACTTTCTAATGAATCGATTCGATTTAGGTGTTCACCTCAGAGCTGCCAGTTTTTATGAGGGAGG
CCCGAAGTCGACTTTATCGCTGTGACACATACTTTCTGGGCAAAACGATTGCCGAATTGCCGCTTTTTCT
CACAGTGCCACTGGTCTTCACGGCGATTGCCTATCCGATGATCGGACTGCGGGCCGGAGTGCTGCACTTC
TTCAACTGCCTGGCGCTGGTCACTCTGGTGGCCAATGTGTCAACGTCCTTCGGATATCTAATATCCTGCG
CCAGCTCCTCGACCTCGATGGCGCTGTCTGTGGGTCCGCCGGTTATCATACCATTCCTGCTCTTTGGCGG
CTTCTTCTTGAACTCGGGCTCGGTGCCAGTATACCTCAAATGGTTGTCGTACCTCTCATGGTTCCGTTAC
GCCAACGAGGGTCTGCTGATTAACCAATGGGCGGACGTGGAGCCGGGCGAAATTAGCTGCACATCGTCGA
ACACCACGTGCCCCAGTTCGGGCAAGGTCATCCTGGAGACGCTTAACTTCTCCGCCGCCGATCTGCCGCT
GGACTACGTGGGTCTGGCCATTCTCATCGTGAGCTTCCGGGTGCTCGCATATCTGGCTCTAAGACTTCGG
GCCCGACGCAAGGAGTAGCCGACATATATCCGAAATAACTGCTTGTTTTTTTTTTTTACCATTATTACCA
TCGTGTTTACTGTTTATTGCCCCCTCAAAAAGCTAATGTAATTATATTTGTGCCAATAAAAACAAGATAT
GACCTATAGAATACAAGTATTTCCCCTTCGAACATCCCCACAAGTAGACTTTGGATTTGTCTTCTAACCA
AAAGACTTACACACCTGCATACCTTACATCAAAAACTCGTTTATCGCTACATAAAACACCGGGATATATT
TTTTATATACATACTTTTCAAATCGCGCGCCCTCTTCATAATTCACCTCCACCACACCACGTTTCGTAGT
TGCTCTTTCGCTGTCTCCCACCCGCTCTCCGCAACACATTCACCTTTTGTTCGACGACCTTGGAGCGACT
GTCGTTAGTTCCGCGCGATTCGGTTCGCTCAAATGGTTCCGAGTGGTTCATTTCGTCTCAATAGAAATTA
GTAATAAATATTTGTATGTACAATTTATTTGCTCCAATATATTTGTATATATTTCCCTCACAGCTATATT
TATTCTAATTTAATATTATGACTTTTTAAGGTAATTTTTTGTGACCTGTTCGGAGTGATTAGCGTTACAA
TTTGAACTGAAAGTGACATCCAGTGTTTGTTCCTTGTGTAGATGCATCTCAAAAAAATGGTGGGCATAAT
AGTGTTGTTTATATATATCAAAAATAACAACTATAATAATAAGAATACATTTAATTTAGAAAATGCTTGG
ATTTCACTGGAACTAGGGCGCGCCTCCGGAACATAATGGTGCAGGGCGCTGACTTCCGCGTTTCCAGACT
TTACGAAACACGGAAACCGAAGACCATTCATGTTGTTGCTCAGGTCGCAGACGTTTTGCAGCAGCAGTCG
CTTCACGTTCGCTCGCGTATCGGTGATTCATTCTGCTAACCAGTAAGGCAACCCCGCCAGCCTAGCCGGG
TCCTCAACGACAGGAGCACGATCATGCGCACCCGTGGCCAGGGCCGCAAGCTTGCATGCCTGCAGGTCGG
AGTACTGTCCTCCGAGCGGAGTACTGTCCTCCGAGCGGAGTACTGTCCTCCGAGCGGAGTACTGTCCTCC
GAGCGGAGTACTGTCCTCCGAGCGGAGACTCTAGCCCTAGGGCATGCCTGCAGGTCGGAGTACTGTCCTC
CGAGCGGAGTACTGTCCTCCGAGCGGAGTACTGTCCTCCGAGCGGAGTACTGTCCTCCGAGCGGAGTACT
GTCCTCCGAGCGGAGACTCTAGCGCTAGCGCATGCCTGCAGGTCGGAGTACTGTCCTCCGAGCGGAGTAC
TGTCCTCCGAGCGGAGTACTGTCCTCCGAGCGGAGTACTGTCCTCCGAGCGGAGTACTGTCCTCCGAGCG
GAGACTCTAGCACTAGTGCATGCCTGCAGGTCGGAGTACTGTCCTCCGAGCGGAGTACTGTCCTCCGAGC
GGAGTACTGTCCTCCGAGCGGAGTACTGTCCTCCGAGCGGAGTACTGTCCTCCGAGCGGAGACTCTAGCG
ACGTCGAGCGCCGGAGTATAAATAGAGGCGCTTCGTCTACGGAGCGACAATTCAATTCAAACAAGCAAAG
TGAACACGTCGCTAAGCGAAAGCTAAGCAAATAAACAAGCGCAGCTGAACAAGCTAAACAATCTGCAGTA
AAGTGCAAGTTAAAGTGAATCAATTAAAAGTAACCAGCAACCAAGTAAATCAACTGCAACTACTGAAATC
TGCCAAGAAGTAATTATTGAATACAAGAAGAGAACTCTGAATAGATCTAAAAGGTAGGTTCAACCACTGA
TGCCTAGGCACACCGAAACGACTAACCCTAATTCTTATCCTTTACTTCAGGCGGCCGCAACTTAAAAAAA
AAAATCAAAATGGGTTCTCATCATCATCACCACCACGGTATGGCGTCAATGACGGGAGGCCAGCAAATGG
GTCGCGATCTGTACGACGACGATGACAAAGACCTGGCAACGATGGTCGATTCCTCCCGCCGTAAGTGGAA
CAAGACGGGACACGCTGTCCGTGCTATTGGACGGCTTTCCAGTCTCGAGAATGTCTACATCAAAGCCGAT
AAGCAGAAGAATGGAATCAAAGCAAACTTCAAGATCCGGCATAACATCGAGGATGGTGGCGTGCAGCTGG
CCTACCACTATCAGCAGAATACCCCAATTGGCGACGGTCCGGTGTTGCTCCCAGATAATCACTACCTGTC
CGTACAGTCGAAGCTGTCCAAGGATCCCAATGAGAAGCGTGACCACATGGTGTTGCTTGAGTTCGTGACC
GCAGCTGGAATCACCCTGGGTATGGACGAATTATACAAGGGAGGAACGGGTGGCTCGATGGTCTCCAAAG
GCGAAGAACTGTTCACAGGCGTTGTCCCAATCCTCGTGGAACTGGATGGAGATGTGAACGGACACAAGTT
CAGCGTATCCGGAGAGGGTGAAGGCGATGCAACTTACGGAAAGCTCACCTTGAAGTTCATATGCACTACC
GGCAAATTACCAGTGCCCTGGCCAACTCTGGTCACGACCCTGACATACGGCGTTCAGTGCTTTTCGCGGT
ACCCAGATCATATGAAGCAACACGACTTCTTTAAGTCGGCCATGCCCGAAGGATATATTCAAGAACGAAC
CATCTTTTTCAAAGATGATGGCAATTACAAGACCCGAGCCGAGGTCAAGTTTGAGGGCGACACCCTGGTT
AATCGTATCGAGCTTAAGGGTATCGACTTTAAGGAGGACGGTAATATTTTAGGACACAAACTCGAATACA
ATTTGCCCGATCAACTGACGGAGGAACAGATCGCAGAATTCAAAGAGCTGTTCTCTCTCTTTGACAAGGA
CGGCGATGGTACTATAACTACGAAGGAGCTGGGAACGGTGATGAGGTCCCTGGGACAGAACCCGACCGAG
GCGGAGCTGCAGGATATGATTAACGAGGTGGATGCTGATGGGGATGGTACCATTGACTTTCCCGAGTTTC
TTACAATGATGGCTAGGAAAATGAAGTACACCGACAGCGAGGAGGAGATCCGAGAGGCTTTCCGGGTCTT
CGACAAAGATGGGAACGGCTATATATCTGCTGCCGAGCTGCGTCACGTGATGACCAACCTTGGTGAAAAA
CTGACCGACGAGGAAGTGGATGAGATGATTCGCGAAGCCGACATCGATGGAGATGGTCAGGTCAATTATG
AAGAGTTCGTTCAGATGATGACAGCGAAAGAGGGTCGCGGATCGCTGCTGACCTGCGGCGACGTGGAGGA
AAACCCCGGCCCCGTTAGCAAGGGTGAAGAGGTGATTAAAGAATTCATGCGTTTTAAAGTACGCATGGAG
GGTAGCATGAACGGTCATGAGTTTGAGATCGAGGGCGAAGGCGAAGGTCGTCCGTACGAGGGTACGCAGA
CCGCTAAACTGAAAGTAACCAAAGGCGGTCCTCTGCCGTTCGCGTGGGACATCCTGTCCCCGCAGTTTAT
GTATGGTTCCAAGGCCTACGTCAAACACCCAGCCGATATCCCGGACTACAAGAAGCTGTCTTTCCCGGAG
GGTTTCAAGTGGGAGCGTGTAATGAACTTTGAGGACGGTGGCCTGGTTACCGTCACCCAGGATAGCTCTC
TGCAAGATGGCACCCTGATCTACAAGGTGAAGATGCGTGGTACGAACTTTCCGCCGGATGGCCCGGTGAT
GCAGAAAAAGACGATGGGATGGGAAGCATCTACCGAGCGCCTGTATCCGCGTGACGGTGTTCTGAAAGGT
GAGATCCACCAGGCGCTGAAACTGAAGGACGGCGGTCACTACCTGGTTGAATTTAAGACGATCTATATGG
CTAAAAAGCCGGTTCAACTGCCAGGTTACTACTACGTGGACACCAAACTGGATATCACGTCTCACAACGA
AGATTATACCATCGTCGAACAGTATGAACGTAGCGAGGGCCGTCACCACCTGTTCCTGGGCCACGGTACT
GGTTCTACGGGTTCTGGTTCCTCTGGCACTGCGTCTTCCGAAGACAACAACATGGCGGTGATCAAAGAGT
TCATGAGGTTCAAAGTACGTATGGAAGGTTCTATGAACGGCCATGAGTTCGAGATTGAAGGTGAGGGCGA
GGGTCGCCCATACGAGGGCACTCAGACCGCAAAGCTGAAAGTTACCAAAGGTGGCCCACTGCCTTTTGCG
TGGGATATCCTGTCTCCGCAGTTCATGTACGGTTCCAAAGCCTACGTAAAACACCCGGCAGACATCCCGG
ATTACAAAAAGCTGTCCTTCCCAGAGGGCTTCAAATGGGAACGTGTTATGAATTTCGAAGATGGCGGCCT
GGTCACTGTTACGCAGGACAGCAGCCTGCAAGACGGTACTCTGATTTACAAAGTGAAAATGCGTGGCACT
AACTTCCCGCCTGACGGTCCAGTAATGCAGAAGAAAACTATGGGCTGGGAAGCTAGCACCGAACGTCTGT
ACCCGCGCGACGGTGTGCTGAAAGGCGAGATTCACCAGGCCCTGAAGCTGAAGGATGGTGGTCACTATCT
GGTTGAGTTCAAAACTATCTACATGGCAAAAAAGCCTGTACAACTGCCGGGCTATTACTACGTTGACACT
AAACTGGACATCACCTCCCACAACGAGGATTATACTATTGTTGAACAGTACGAGCGTTCTGAAGGTCGCC
ATCATCTGTTTCTGTATGGTATGGACGAACTGTATAAATAAGGTGTACAAATCTAGAATGAATCGTTTTT
AAAATAACAAATCAATTGTTTTATAATATTCGTACGATTCTTTGATTATGTAATAAAATGTGATCATTAG
GAAGATTACGAAAAATATAAAAAATATGAGTTCTGTGTGTATAACAAATGCTGTAAACGCCACAATTGTG
TTTGTTGCAAATAAACCCATGATTATTTGATTAAAATTGTTGTTTTCTTTGTTCATAGACAATAGTGTGT
TTTGCCTAAACGTGTACTGCATAAACTCCATGCGAGTGTATAGCGAGCTAGTGGCTAACGCTTGCCCCAC
CAAAGTAGATTCGTCAAAATCCTCAATTTCATCACCCTCCTCCAAGTTTAACATTTGGCCGTCGGAATTA
ACTTCTAAAGATGCCACATAATCTAATAAATGAAATAGAGATTCAAACGTGGCGTCATCGTCCGTTTCGA
CCATTTCCGAAAAGAACTCGGGCATAAACTCTATGATTTCTCTGGACGTGGTGTTGTCGAAACTCTCAAA
GTACGCAGTCAGGAACGTGCGCGACATGTCGTCGGGAAACTCGCGCGGAAACATGTTGTTGTAACCGAAC
GGGTCCCATAGCGCCAAAACCAAATCTGCCAGCGTCAATAGAATGAGCACGATGCCGACAATGGAGCTGG
CTTGGATAGCGATTCGAGTTAACGGCCGGCCGTTTAAACGAATTCTTGAAGACGAAAGGGCCTCGTGATA
CGCCTATTTTTATAGGTTAATGTCATGATAATAATGGTTTCTTA
Features (pLannotate 1.2.2; 16 found; start..end, strand, type, name):
     31..135     +  promoter       AmpR promoter: bla
    136..996     +  CDS            AmpR: β-lactamase; bla; confers resistance to ampicillin, carbenicillin, and related antibiotics
   1167..1755    +  rep_origin     ori: high-copy-number ColE1/pMB1/pBR322/pUC origin of replication
   1842..1911    +  protein_bind   attB: attB site for the φC31 integrase (Groth et al., 2000) phage φC31 integrase
   2127..6246    +  gene           mini-white: white; This modified version of the white gene lacks part of the first intron.
   6251..6406    +  CDS            YPB1_ECOLX (fragment): Protein predicted: Swiss-Prot protein existence level 4. From Escherichia coli.
   6488..6509    -  misc_feature   MCS (fragment): pUC18/19 multiple cloning site
   6508..6602    +  protein_bind   5X UAS: five tandem copies of the "ScaI site" 17-mer CGGAGTACTGTCCTCCG, an upstream activating sequence (UAS) that efficiently binds yeast Gal4 (Webster et al., 1988; Pfeiffer et al., 2010) GAL4
   6636..6730    +  protein_bind   5X UAS: five tandem copies of the "ScaI site" 17-mer CGGAGTACTGTCCTCCG, an upstream activating sequence (UAS) that efficiently binds yeast Gal4 (Webster et al., 1988; Pfeiffer et al., 2010) GAL4
   6764..6858    +  protein_bind   5X UAS: five tandem copies of the "ScaI site" 17-mer CGGAGTACTGTCCTCCG, an upstream activating sequence (UAS) that efficiently binds yeast Gal4 (Webster et al., 1988; Pfeiffer et al., 2010) GAL4
   6892..6986    +  protein_bind   5X UAS: five tandem copies of the "ScaI site" 17-mer CGGAGTACTGTCCTCCG, an upstream activating sequence (UAS) that efficiently binds yeast Gal4 (Webster et al., 1988; Pfeiffer et al., 2010) GAL4
   7011..7249    +  promoter       hsp70 promoter: Drosophila melanogaster hsp70Bb promoter
   7264..7330    +  intron         Mhc intron: modified Drosophila myosin heavy chain intron 16 (Pfeiffer et al., 2010)
   7363..8619    +  CDS            GCaMP2 (fragment): GCaMP2 is a basic (constitutively fluorescent) green fluorescent protein published in 2006, derived from Aequorea victoria.
   8764..10188   +  CDS            tdTomato: tdTomato is a basic (constitutively fluorescent) orange fluorescent protein published in 2004, derived from Discosoma sp.. It is reported to be a somewhat slowly-maturing tandem dimer with low acid sensitivity.
  10222..10878   -  CDS            P74 (fragment): PIF0_NPVAC - Experimental evidence at protein level: Swiss-Prot protein existence level 1. Plays an essential role for oral infectivity of occlusion- derived virus (ODV) and functions also in host midgut attachment and fusion by binding to a specific host receptor. From Autographa californica nuclear polyhedrosis virus (AcMNPV).
