[The description below was written by a language model from this plasmid's Addgene catalogue record and pLannotate feature annotations shown in this document.]
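Description:
pGP-20XUAS-IVS-Syn21-op1-jGCaMP7f-T2A-tdTomato-p10 is a Drosophila melanogaster transgenesis and expression plasmid derived from the pJFRC7 backbone, about 11 kb in the sequenced record. In E. coli it is selected with ampicillin through the bla gene. It carries a ColE1/pUC-type origin, although the catalogue lists it as low copy. For fly work it contains a φC31 attB site, which allows integrase-mediated insertion into a genomic attP landing site, and a mini-white gene that serves as an eye-colour marker for identifying transformants.

The expression cassette is Gal4-responsive. Four blocks of five tandem UAS sites (20 Gal4-binding sites in total) sit upstream of the Drosophila hsp70Bb promoter, which serves here as the promoter driven by Gal4. This is followed by a modified myosin heavy chain intron (the "IVS"). The name also indicates a Syn21 translational enhancer leader, which is not separately annotated. The 2.8 kb synthetic insert encodes the genetically encoded calcium indicator jGCaMP7f (variant 921, with an N-terminal 6xHis tag). The annotation tool labelled it as a GCaMP2 fragment because the two are related. A T2A self-cleaving peptide joins it to tdTomato, so one transcript yields the green calcium sensor and a red calcium-insensitive fluorophore as separate proteins. The antisense AcMNPV P74 fragment annotated downstream most likely corresponds to the baculoviral p10 3′UTR/terminator named in the construct, which is used to boost expression.

The construct is meant for generating fly lines in which a Gal4 driver directs cell-type-specific calcium imaging. The co-expressed tdTomato can plausibly be used as a reference signal for locating expressing cells or for ratiometric normalisation.
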