Addgene plasmid #172915: pGP-20XUAS-IVS-Syn21-op1-jGCaMP7f-T2A-tdTomato-p10
Purpose: Gal4 activated transgene coexpression of protein calcium sensor and tdTomato under the hsp70 promoter in D. melanogaster
Depositing lab: GENIE Project. Depositing organization: HHMI, Janelia Research Campus.
Backbone
  Vector backbone: derived from pJFRC7
  Backbone manufacturer: Gerald Rubin
  Vector type: Insect Expression
Growth in bacteria
  Bacterial resistance: Ampicillin, 100 μg/mL
  Growth temperature: 37°C
  Growth strain: NEB Stable
  Copy number: Low Copy
Gene/Insert
  Gene/Insert name: jGCaMP7f-T2A-tdTomato (alt names: jGCaMP7f-T2A-tdTomato insert; variant 921)
  Species: Synthetic
  Insert size (bp): 2832
  Promoter: hsp70
  Tag / fusion protein: 6xHis (N terminal on insert); T2A-tdTomato (C terminal on insert)
  Cloning method: Gibson Cloning
  Sequencing primers: 5′ CTACTGAAATCTGCCAA; 3′ GGCGTTTACAGCATTT
Terms and licenses: Academic/Nonprofit Terms; Industry Terms: Not Available to Industry
How to cite: pGP-20XUAS-IVS-Syn21-op1-jGCaMP7f-T2A-tdTomato-p10 was a gift from GENIE Project (Addgene plasmid # 172915 ; http://n2t.net/addgene:172915 ; RRID:Addgene_172915)
